>Addgene plasmid #125784 | pRSITEP-puro-shWRN1-C911 | addgene full sequence | sequence record 245957 | Addgene NGS Result
CGCCGTATCATTAGAATTCTCGACCTCGAGACAAATGGCAGTATTCATCCACAATTTTAAAAGAAAAGGG
GGGATTGGGGGGTACAGTGCAGGGGAAAGAATAGTAGACATAATAGCAACAGACATACAAACTAAAGAAT
TACAAAAACAAATTACAAAAATTCAAAATTTTCGGGTTTATTACAGGGACAGCAGAGATCCACTTTGGCC
GCCGACTAGTGGATCTGCGATCGCTCCGGTGCCCGTCAGTGGGCAGAGCGCACATCGCCCACAGTCCCCG
AGAAGTTGGGGGGAGGGGTCGGCAATTGAACGGGTGCCTAGAGAAGGTGGCGCGGGGTAAACTGGGAAAG
TGATGTCGTGTACTGGCTCCGCCTTTTTCCCGAGGGTGGGGGAGAACCGTATATAAGTGCAGTAGTCGCC
GTGAACGTTCTTTTTCGCAACGGGTTTGCCGCCAGAACACAGCTGAAGCTTCGAGGGGCTCGCATCTCTC
CTTCACGCGCCCGCCGCCCTACCTGAGGCCGCCATCCACGCCGGTTGAGTCGCGTTCTGCCGCCTCCCGC
CTGTGGTGCCTCCTGAACTGCGTCCGCCGTCTAGGTAAGTTTAAAGCTCAGGTCGAGACCGGGCCTTTGT
CCGGCGCTCCCTTGGAGCCTACCTAGACTCAGCCGGCTCTCCACGCTTTGCCTGACCCTGCTTGCTCAAC
TCTACGTCTTTGTTTCGTTTTCTGTTCTGCGCCGTTACAGATCCAAGCTGTGACCGGCGCCTACTCTAGA
CACCATGTCCAGACTGGACAAGAGCAAAGTCATCAACTCTGCCTTGGAGCTCCTGAATGAAGTTGGCATT
GAGGGCTTGACCACCAGGAAGCTGGCCCAGAAGCTGGGTGTGGAGCAGCCTACCCTGTACTGGCATGTGA
AGAACAAGAGGGCTCTGCTTGATGCCCTGGCCATTGAGATGTTGGACAGGCACCACACCCACTTCTGCCC
TCTGGAAGGGGAGTCCTGGCAGGACTTCCTGAGGAACAATGCCAAGAGCTTCAGATGTGCCTTGCTCTCC
CACCGGGACGGTGCCAAAGTTCACTTGGGCACCAGGCCTACAGAGAAGCAGTATGAGACCCTGGAGAACC
AGCTGGCATTCCTGTGCCAACAAGGCTTCTCCCTGGAAAATGCCTTGTATGCCCTCTCTGCTGTGGGCCA
CTTCACCTTGGGCTGTGTGCTGGAGGACCAGGAGCACCAAGTTGCCAAGGAGGAGAGGGAGACCCCCACC
ACTGACTCCATGCCACCACTGCTGCGGCAAGCTATTGAGTTGTTTGACCACCAAGGGGCTGAGCCTGCAT
TCCTGTTTGGCCTGGAACTGATCATCTGTGGCCTGGAAAAGCAGCTGAAATGTGAGTCTGGCTCTGGATC
CGAGGGCAGAGGAAGCCTTCTAACATGCGGTGACGTGGAGGAGAATCCCGGCCCTTCCGGGATGACCGAG
TACAAGCCCACGGTGCGCCTCGCCACCCGCGACGACGTCCCCAGGGCCGTACGCACCCTCGCCGCCGCGT
TCGCCGACTACCCCGCCACGCGCCACACCGTCGATCCGGACCGCCACATCGAGCGGGTCACCGAGCTGCA
AGAACTCTTCCTCACGCGCGTCGGGCTCGACATCGGCAAGGTGTGGGTCGCGGACGACGGCGCCGCGGTG
GCGGTCTGGACCACGCCGGAGAGCGTCGAAGCGGGGGCGGTGTTCGCCGAGATCGGCCCGCGCATGGCCG
AGTTGAGCGGTTCCCGGCTGGCCGCGCAGCAACAGATGGAAGGCCTCCTGGCGCCGCACCGGCCCAAGGA
GCCCGCGTGGTTCCTGGCCACCGTCGGCGTCTCGCCCGACCACCAGGGCAAGGGTCTGGGCAGCGCCGTC
GTGCTCCCCGGAGTGGAGGCGGCCGAGCGCGCCGGGGTGCCCGCCTTCCTGGAGACCTCCGCGCCCCGCA
ACCTCCCCTTCTACGAGCGGCTCGGCTTCACCGTCACCGCCGACGTCGAGGTGCCCGAAGGACCGCGCAC
CTGGTGCATGACCCGCAAGCCCGGTGCCTGAATCTAGGTCGACAATCAACCTCTGGATTACAAAATTTGT
GAAAGATTGACTGGTATTCTTAACTATGTTGCTCCTTTTACGCTATGTGGATACGCTGCTTTAATGCCTT
TGTATCATGCTATTGCTTCCCGTATGGCTTTCATTTTCTCCTCCTTGTATAAATCCTGGTTGCTGTCTCT
TTATGAGGAGTTGTGGCCCGTTGTCAGGCAACGTGGCGTGGTGTGCACTGTGTTTGCTGACGCAACCCCC
ACTGGTTGGGGCATTGCCACCACCTGTCAGCTCCTTTCCGGGACTTTCGCTTTCCCCCTCCCTATTGCCA
CGGCGGAACTCATCGCCGCCTGCCTTGCCCGCTGCTGGACAGGGGCTCGGCTGTTGGGCACTGACAATTC
CGTGGTGTTGTCGGGGAAATCATCGTCCTTTCCTTGGCTGCTCGCCTGTGTTGCCACCTGGATTCTGCGC
GGGACGTCCTTCTGCTACGTCCCTTCGGCCCTCAATCCAGCGGACCTTCCTTCCCGCGGCCTGCTGCCGG
CTCTGCGGCCTCTTCCGCGTCTCCGCCTTCGCCCTCAGACGAGTCGGATCTCTCTTTGGGCCGCCTCCCC
GCCTGGTACCTTTAAGACCAATGACTTACAAGGCAGCTGTAGATCTTAGCCACTTTTTAAAAGAAAAGGG
GGGACTGGAAGGGCTAATTCACTCCCAACGAAGATAAGATCTGCTTTTTGCTTGTACTGGGTCTCTCTGG
TTAGACCAGATCTGAGCCTGGGAGCTCTCTGGCTAACTAGGGAACCCACTGCTTAAGCCTCAATAAAGCT
TGCCTTGAGTGCTTCAAGTAGTGTGTGCCCGTCTGTTGTGTGACTCTGGTAACTAGAGATCCCTCAGACC
CTTTTAGTCAGTGTGGAAAATCTCTAGCAGTAGTAGTTCATGTCATCTTATTATTCAGTATTTATAACTT
GCAAAGAAATGAATATCAGAGAGTGAGAGGAACTTGTTTATTGCAGCTTATAATGGTTACAAATAAAGCA
ATAGCATCACAAATTTCACAAATAAAGCATTTTTTTCACTGCATTCTAGTTGTGGTTTGTCCAAACTCAT
CAATGTATCTTATCATGTCTGGCTCTAGCTATCCCGCCCCTAACTCCGCCCATCCCGCCCCTAACTCCGC
CCAGTTCCGCCCATTCTCCGCCCCATGGCTGACTAATTTTTTTTATTTATGCAGAGGCCGAGGCCGCCTC
GGCCTCTGAGCTATTCCAGAAGTAGTGAGGAGGCTTTTTTGGAGGCCTAGACTTTTGCAGAGACCAAATT
CGTAATCATGTCATAGCTGTTTCCTGTGTGAAATTGTTATCCGCTCACAATTCCACACAACATACGAGCC
GGAAGCATAAAGTGTAAAGCCTGGGGTGCCTAATGAGTGAGCTAACTCACATTAATTGCGTTGCGCTCAC
TGCCCGCTTTCCAGTCGGGAAACCTGTCGTGCCAGCTGCATTAATGAATCGGCCAACGCGCGGGGAGAGG
CGGTTTGCGTATTGGGCGCTCTTCCGCTTCCTCGCTCACTGACTCGCTGCGCTCGGTCGTTCGGCTGCGG
CGAGCGGTATCAGCTCACTCAAAGGCGGTAATACGGTTATCCACAGAATCAGGGGATAACGCAGGAAAGA
ACATGTGAGCAAAAGGCCAGCAAAAGGCCAGGAACCGTAAAAAGGCCGCGTTGCTGGCGTTTTTCCATAG
GCTCCGCCCCCCTGACGAGCATCACAAAAATCGACGCTCAAGTCAGAGGTGGCGAAACCCGACAGGACTA
TAAAGATACCAGGCGTTTCCCCCTGGAAGCTCCCTCGTGCGCTCTCCTGTTCCGACCCTGCCGCTTACCG
GATACCTGTCCGCCTTTCTCCCTTCGGGAAGCGTGGCGCTTTCTCATAGCTCACGCTGTAGGTATCTCAG
TTCGGTGTAGGTCGTTCGCTCCAAGCTGGGCTGTGTGCACGAACCCCCCGTTCAGCCCGACCGCTGCGCC
TTATCCGGTAACTATCGTCTTGAGTCCAACCCGGTAAGACACGACTTATCGCCACTGGCAGCAGCCACTG
GTAACAGGATTAGCAGAGCGAGGTATGTAGGCGGTGCTACAGAGTTCTTGAAGTGGTGGCCTAACTACGG
CTACACTAGAAGAACAGTATTTGGTATCTGCGCTCTGCTGAAGCCAGTTACCTTCGGAAAAAGAGTTGGT
AGCTCTTGATCCGGCAAACAAACCACCGCTGGTAGCGGTGGTTTTTTTGTTTGCAAGCAGCAGATTACGC
GCAGAAAAAAAGGATCTCAAGAAGATCCTTTGATCTTTTCTACGGGGTCTGACGCTCAGTGGAACGAAAA
CTCACGTTAAGGGATTTTGGTCATGAGATTATCAAAAAGGATCTTCACCTAGATCCTTTTAAATTAAAAA
TGAAGTTTTAAATCAATCTAAAGTATATATGAGTAAACTTGGTCTGACAGTTACCAATGCTTAATCAGTG
AGGCACCTATCTCAGCGATCTGTCTATTTCGTTCATCCATAGTTGCCTGACTCCCCGTCGTGTAGATAAC
TACGATACGGGAGGGCTTACCATCTGGCCCCAGTGCTGCAATGATACCGCGAGACCCACGCTCACCGGCT
CCAGATTTATCAGCAATAAACCAGCCAGCCGGAAGGGCCGAGCGCAGAAGTGGTCCTGCAACTTTATCCG
CCTCCATCCAGTCTATTAATTGTTGCCGGGAAGCTAGAGTAAGTAGTTCGCCAGTTAATAGTTTGCGCAA
CGTTGTTGCCATTGCTACAGGCATCGTGGTGTCACGCTCGTCGTTTGGTATGGCTTCATTCAGCTCCGGT
TCCCAACGATCAAGGCGAGTTACATGATCCCCCATGTTGTGCAAAAAAGCGGTTAGCTCCTTCGGTCCTC
CGATCGTTGTCAGAAGTAAGTTGGCCGCAGTGTTATCACTCATGGTTATGGCAGCACTGCATAATTCTCT
TACTGTCATGCCATCCGTAAGATGCTTTTCTGTGACTGGTGAGTACTCAACCAAGTCATTCTGAGAATAG
TGTATGCGGCGACCGAGTTGCTCTTGCCCGGCGTCAATACGGGATAATACCGCGCCACATAGCAGAACTT
TAAAAGTGCTCATCATTGGAAAACGTTCTTCGGGGCGAAAACTCTCAAGGATCTTACCGCTGTTGAGATC
CAGTTCGATGTAACCCACTCGTGCACCCAACTGATCTTCAGCATCTTTTACTTTCACCAGCGTTTCTGGG
TGAGCAAAAACAGGAAGGCAAAATGCCGCAAAAAAGGGAATAAGGGCGACACGGAAATGTTGAATACTCA
TACTCTTCCTTTTTCAATATTATTGAAGCATTTATCAGGGTTATTGTCTCATGAGCGGATACATATTTGA
ATGTATTTAGAAAAATAAACAAATAGGGGTTCCGCGCACATTTCCCCGAAAAGTGCCACCTGACGTCTAA
GAAACCATTATTATCATGACATTAACCTATAAAAATAGGCGTATCACGAGGCCCTTTCGTCTCGCGCGTT
TCGGTGATGACGGTGAAAACCTCTGACACATGCAGCTCCCGGAGACGGTCACAGCTTGTCTGTAAGCGGA
TGCCGGGAGCAGACAAGCCCGTCAGGGCGCGTCAGCGGGTGTTGGCGGGTGTCGGGGCTGGCTTAACTAT
GCGGCATCAGAGCAGATTGTACTGAGAGTGCACCATATGCGGTGTGAAATACCGCACAGATGCGTAAGGA
GAAAATACCGCATCAGGCGCCATTCGCCATTCAGGCTGCGCAACTGTTGGGAAGGGCGATCGGTGCGGGC
CTCTTCGCTATTACGCCAGCTGGCGAAAGGGGGATGTGCTGCAAGGCGATTAAGTTGGGTAACGCCAGGG
TTTTCCCAGTCACGACGTTGTAAAACGACGGCCAGTGCCAAGCTGACGCGTGTAGTCTTATGCAATACTC
TTGTAGTCTTGCAACATGGTAACGATGAGTTAGCAACATGCCTTACAAGGAGAGAAAAAGCACCGTGCAT
GCCGATTGGTGGAAGTAAGGTGGTACGATCGTGCCTTATTAGGAAGGCAACAGACGGGTCTGACATGGAT
TGGACGAACCACTGAATTGCCGCATTGCAGAGATATTGTATTTAAGTGCCTAGCTCGATACATAAACGGG
TCTCTCTGGTTAGACCAGATCTGAGCCTGGGAGCTCTCTGGCTAACTAGGGAACCCACTGCTTAAGCCTC
AATAAAGCTTGCCTTGAGTGCTTCAAGTAGTGTGTGCCCGTCTGTTGTGTGACTCTGGTAACTAGAGATC
CCTCAGACCCTTTTAGTCAGTGTGGAAAATCTCTAGCAGTGGCGCCCGAACAGGGACTTGAAAGCGAAAG
GGAAACCAGAGGAGCTCTCTCGACGCAGGACTCGGCTTGCTGAAGCGCGCACGGCAAGAGGCGAGGGGCG
GCGACTGGTGAGTACGCCAAAAATTTTGACTAGCGGAGGCTAGAAGGAGAGAGATGGGTGCGAGAGCGTC
AGTATTAAGCGGGGGAGAATTAGATCGCGATGGGAAAAAATTCGGTTAAGGCCAGGGGGAAAGAAAAAAT
ATAAATTAAAACATATAGTATGGGCAAGCAGGGAGCTAGAACGATTCGCAGTTAATCCTGGCCTGTTAGA
AACATCAGAAGGCTGTAGACAAATACTGGGACAGCTACAACCATCCCTTCAGACAGGATCAGAAGAACTT
AGATCATTATATAATACAGTAGCAACCCTCTATTGTGTGCATCAAAGGATAGAGATAAAAGACACCAAGG
AAGCTTTAGACAAGATAGAGGAAGAGCAAAACAAAAGTAAGACCACCGCACAGCAAGCGGCCACTGATCT
TCAGACCTGGAGGAGGAGATATGAGGGACAATTGGAGAAGTGAATTATATAAATATAAAGTAGTAAAAAT
TGAACCATTAGGAGTAGCACCCACCAAGGCAAAGAGAAGAGTGGTGCAGAGAGAAAAAAGAGCAGTGGGA
ATAGGAGCTTTGTTCCTTGGGTTCTTGGGAGCAGCAGGAAGCACTATGGGCGCAGCGTCAATGACGCTGA
CGGTACAGGCCAGACAATTATTGTCTGGTATAGTGCAGCAGCAGAACAATTTGCTGAGGGCTATTGAGGC
GCAACAGCATCTGTTGCAACTCACAGTCTGGGGCATCAAGCAGCTCCAGGCAAGAATCCTGGCTGTGGAA
AGATACCTAAAGGATCAACAGCTCCTGGGGATTTGGGGTTGCTCTGGAAAACTCATTTGCACCACTGCTG
TGCCTTGGAATGCTAGTTGGAGTAATAAATCTCTGGAACAGATTTGGAATCACACGACCTGGATGGAGTG
GGACAGAGAAATTAACAATTACACAAGCTTAATACACTCCTTAATTGAAGAATCGCAAAACCAGCAAGAA
AAGAATGAACAAGAATTATTGGAATTAGATAAATGGGCAAGTTTGTGGAATTGGTTTAACATAACAAATT
GGCTGTGGTATATAAAATTATTCATAATGATAGTAGGAGGCTTGGTAGGTTTAAGAATAGTTTTTGCTGT
ACTTTCTATAGTGAATAGAGTTAGGCAGGGATATTCACCATTATCGTTTCAGACCCACCTCCCAACCCCG
AGGGGACCCGACAGGCCCGAAGGAATAGAAGAAGAAGGTGGAGAGAGAGACAGAGACAGATCCATTCGAT
TAGTGAACGGATCTCGACGGTATCGATGGCCGCCCCCTTCACCGAGGGCCTATTTCCCATGATTCCTTCA
TATTTGCATATACGATACAAGGCTGTTAGAGAGATAATTGGAATTAATTTGACTGTAAACACAAAGATAT
TAGTACAAAATACGTGACGTAGAAAGTAATAATTTCTTGGGTAGTTTGCAGTTTTAAAATTATGTTTTAA
AATGGACTATCATATGCTTACCGTAACTTGAAAGCCCTATCAGTGATAGAGATTTATATATCCCTATCAG
TGATAGAGACACCGGCAGCACTGCCTTAGGTTCCAAGTTAATATTCATAGCTTGGAACCTAAGGCAGTGC
TGTTTTTTCGGACTGTAGAACTCTGAACCTCTCGGTGGT
Features (pLannotate 1.2.2; 29 found; start..end, strand, type, name):
     55..172     +  misc_feature   cPPT/CTS: central polypurine tract and central termination sequence of HIV-1
    251..462     +  promoter       EF-1α core promoter: core promoter for human elongation factor EF-1α
    475..743     +  LTR            5' LTR (truncated): truncated 5' long terminal repeat (LTR) from human T-cell leukemia virus (HTLV) type 1
    775..1395    +  CDS            TetR: tetracycline repressor TetR; synthetic gene; TetR binds to the tetracycline operator tetO to inhibit transcription. This inhibition can be relieved by adding tetracycline or doxycycline.
   1462..2061    +  CDS            PuroR: puromycin N-acetyltransferase; pac from Streptomyces alboniger; confers resistance to puromycin
   2074..2662    +  misc_feature   WPRE: woodchuck hepatitis virus posttranscriptional regulatory element
   2666..2803    +  CDS            nef (fragment): NEF_HV1LA - Experimental evidence at protein level: Swiss-Prot protein existence level 1. Extracellular Nef protein targets CD4(+) T-lymphocytes for apoptosis by interacting with CXCR4 surface receptors. From Human immunodeficiency virus type 1 group M subtype B (isolate Lai) (HIV-1).
   2789..2969    +  LTR            5' LTR (truncated): truncated 5' long terminal repeat (LTR) from HIV-1
   3041..3162    +  polyA_signal   SV40 poly(A) signal: SV40 polyadenylation signal
   3202..3337    +  rep_origin     SV40 ori: SV40 origin of replication
   3394..3410    -  protein_bind   lac operator: The lac repressor binds to the lac operator to inhibit transcription in E. coli. This inhibition can be relieved by adding lactose or isopropyl-β-D-thiogalactopyranoside (IPTG). lac repressor encoded by lacI
   3418..3448    -  promoter       lac promoter: promoter for the E. coli lac operon
   3463..3484    -  protein_bind   CAP binding site: CAP binding activates transcription in the presence of cAMP. E. coli catabolite activator protein
   3497..3589    -  CDS            lacI (fragment): lac repressor; lacI; The lac repressor binds to the lac operator to inhibit transcription in E. coli. This inhibition can be relieved by adding lactose or isopropyl-β-D-thiogalactopyranoside (IPTG).
   3772..4360    -  rep_origin     ori: high-copy-number ColE1/pMB1/pBR322/pUC origin of replication
   4531..5391    -  CDS            AmpR: β-lactamase; bla; confers resistance to ampicillin, carbenicillin, and related antibiotics
   5392..5496    -  promoter       AmpR promoter: bla
   5591..5626    +  CDS            rop (fragment): Rop protein, which maintains plasmids at low copy number; rop
   5728..5827    +  misc_feature   bom (fragment): basis of mobility region from pBR322
   5833..5987    -  CDS            lacZα (fragment): LacZα fragment of β-galactosidase; lacZ fragment
   6001..6227    +  promoter       RSV promoter: Rous sarcoma virus enhancer/promoter
   6228..6408    +  LTR            5' LTR (truncated): truncated 5' long terminal repeat (LTR) from HIV-1
   6455..6580    +  misc_feature   HIV-1 Ψ: packaging signal of human immunodeficiency virus type 1
   6564..6902    +  CDS            HIV-1 gag (fragment): gag protein from human immunodeficiency virus 1; gag
   7073..7306    +  misc_feature   RRE: The Rev response element (RRE) of HIV-1 allows for Rev-dependent mRNA export from the nucleus to the cytoplasm.
   7683..7783    +  CDS            Rev (fragment): human immunodeficiency virus 1 (HIV-1) Rev protein; rev; enhances nuclear export of unspliced and incompletely spliced viral mRNAs
   7814..8014    +  promoter       U6 promoter (fragment): RNA polymerase III promoter for human U6 snRNA
   8015..8032    +  protein_bind   tet operator (fragment): tetO; bacterial operator O2 for the tetR and tetA genes tetracycline repressor TetR
   8041..8059    +  promoter       PLtetO-1 promoter (fragment): modified phage lambda PL promoter with tet operator sites (Lutz and Bujard, 1997)
