[The description below was written by a language model from this plasmid's Addgene catalogue record and pLannotate feature annotations shown in this document.]
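Description:
pRSITEP-puro-shWRN1-C911 is a lentiviral RNAi plasmid built on the pRSITEP-puro backbone that carries a doxycycline/tetracycline-regulatable short hairpin cassette. It serves as the seed-matched (C911-type) control for the companion construct pRSITEP-puro-shWRN1, which targets human WRN, a RecQ-family helicase. In the C911 design, central bases of the hairpin are altered so that on-target knockdown is lost while the seed region, and hence seed-driven off-target effects, is retained. This allows phenotypes caused by WRN depletion to be separated from off-target activity. The 66 bp hairpin insert was cloned between two BbsI sites that were destroyed in the process. The feature table does not annotate it separately, but it would sit just downstream of the U6/tet operator elements near the end of the sequence record.

The hairpin is driven by a human U6 RNA polymerase III promoter fused to tet operator sequences. A second cassette uses the EF-1α core promoter with an HTLV-1 LTR-derived segment to express TetR followed by puromycin N-acetyltransferase, with a WPRE to enhance expression; the linker joining the two coding regions is not annotated. TetR binds the operator and silences the hairpin until tetracycline or doxycycline relieves repression, and puromycin selects transduced mammalian cells.

Viral elements include an RSV promoter-driven truncated HIV-1 5' LTR, the Ψ packaging signal, RRE, cPPT/CTS and a truncated 3' LTR, an arrangement typical of third-generation vectors packaged with helper plasmids. An SV40 poly(A) signal and SV40 origin follow. In bacteria the plasmid replicates from a high-copy ColE1/pUC origin under ampicillin selection. The associated work concerns WRN dependency in microsatellite-unstable cancers.
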