Addgene plasmid #125784: pRSITEP-puro-shWRN1-C911
Purpose: a seed-matched control for pRSITEP-puro-shWRN1
Depositing lab: Francisca Vazquez. Depositing organization: Broad Institute. Publication: WRN helicase is a synthetic lethal target in microsatellite unstable cancers. Chan EM, Shibue T, McFarland JM, Gaeta B, Ghandi M, Dumont N, Gonzalez A, McPartlan JS, Li T, Zhang Y, Bin Liu J, Lazaro JB, Gu P, Piett CG, Apffel A, Ali SO, Deasy R, Keskula P, Ng RWS, Roberts EA, Reznichenko E, Leung L, Alimova M, Schenone M, Islam M, Maruvka YE, Liu Y, Roper J, Raghavan S, Giannakis M, Tseng YY, Nagel ZD, D'Andrea A, Root DE, Boehm JS, Getz G, Chang S, Golub TR, Tsherniak A, Vazquez F, Bass AJ. Nature. 2019 Apr 10. pii: 10.1038/s41586-019-1102-x. doi: 10.1038/s41586-019-1102-x. PubMed 30971823.
Backbone
  Vector backbone: pRSITEP-puro
  Backbone size w/o insert (bp): 8120
  Vector type: RNAi
  Selectable markers: Puromycin
Growth in bacteria
  Bacterial resistance: Ampicillin, 100 μg/mL
  Growth temperature: 30°C
  Growth strain: NEB Stable
  Copy number: High Copy
Gene/Insert
  Gene/Insert name: shWRN1-C911
  gRNA/shRNA sequence: CAGCACTGCCTTAGGTTCCAA
  Species: H. sapiens (human)
  Insert size (bp): 66
  Entrez Gene: WRN (a.k.a. RECQ3, RECQL2, RECQL3)
  Cloning method: Restriction Enzyme; 5′ cloning site BbsI (destroyed during cloning); 3′ cloning site BbsI (destroyed during cloning)
Terms and licenses: Academic/Nonprofit Terms; Industry Terms: Not Available to Industry
Depositor comments: Please visit https://www.biorxiv.org/content/10.1101/502070v1 for BioRxiv preprint.
How to cite: pRSITEP-puro-shWRN1-C911 was a gift from Francisca Vazquez (Addgene plasmid # 125784 ; http://n2t.net/addgene:125784 ; RRID:Addgene_125784)
